Addgene plasmid #157117: pD649-HAsp-VSTM4-COMP5AP-AviTag-9xHis
Purpose: Mammalian expression of cell-surface protein extracellular domain fused to COMP5AP-AviTag-9xHis. Protein is secreted from cells.
Depositing lab: Chris Garcia. Depositing organization: Stanford University. Publication: A Human IgSF Cell-Surface Interactome Reveals a Complex Network of Protein-Protein Interactions. Wojtowicz WM, Vielmetter J, Fernandes RA, Siepe DH, Eastman CL, Chisholm GB, Cox S, Klock H, Anderson PW, Rue SM, Miller JJ, Glaser SM, Bragstad ML, Vance J, Lam AW, Lesley SA, Zinn K, Garcia KC. Cell. 2020 Aug 20;182(4):1027-1043.e17. doi: 10.1016/j.cell.2020.07.025. PubMed 32822567.
Backbone
  Vector backbone: pD649
  Backbone size w/o insert (bp): 7153
  Vector type: Mammalian Expression
Growth in bacteria
  Bacterial resistance: Ampicillin, 100 μg/mL
  Growth temperature: 37°C
  Growth strain: DH5alpha
  Copy number: High Copy
Gene/Insert
  Gene/Insert name: VSTM4
  Species: H. sapiens (human)
  Insert size (bp): 471
  Entrez Gene: C10orf72 (a.k.a. FLJ31737, MGC44086)
  Promoter: CMV/SP6
  Tag / fusion protein: COMP5AP-AviTag-9xHis (C terminal on backbone)
  Cloning method: Restriction Enzyme; 5′ cloning site GCGGCCGC (not destroyed); 3′ cloning site GGCGCGCC (not destroyed)
  Sequencing primers: 5′ ATTTAGGTGACACTATAG; 3′ CGTCGCACTCCATCACGGTG
Resource information
  A portion of this plasmid was derived from a plasmid made by: synthesis by ThermoFisher
Terms and licenses: Academic/Nonprofit Terms; Industry Terms: Not Available to Industry
Depositor comments: Some plasmids in this collection may have an IS4-like element ISVsa5 family transposase upstream of the CMV promoter.
How to cite: pD649-HAsp-VSTM4-COMP5AP-AviTag-9xHis was a gift from Chris Garcia (Addgene plasmid # 157117 ; http://n2t.net/addgene:157117 ; RRID:Addgene_157117)
