[The description below was written by a language model from this plasmid's Addgene catalogue record and pLannotate feature annotations shown in this document.]
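Description:
pD649-HAsp-VSTM4-COMP5AP-AviTag-9xHis is a mammalian expression plasmid on the pD649 backbone, designed to produce the extracellular domain of the human immunoglobulin-superfamily cell-surface protein VSTM4 (also known as C10orf72) as a secreted, multimerised reporter fusion. It is maintained in E. coli through a high-copy ColE1/pUC-type origin and selected with ampicillin via a full-length β-lactamase gene. The short KanR, lacZα, f1 ori and rrnB terminator matches in the feature table are only remnant fragments.

Expression is driven by the CMV immediate-early enhancer and promoter, followed by a piece of CMV intron A and an SP6 promoter, which could support in vitro transcription. The open reading frame begins with a signal peptide: the name indicates a haemagglutinin-type leader (HAsp), although the annotation software matched part of this region to a mouse IgH signal sequence. The roughly 470 bp VSTM4 ectodomain sits between retained NotI and AscI sites, so ectodomains can be exchanged across the collection. Downstream, on the backbone, come the coiled-coil region of rat cartilage oligomeric matrix protein, which assembles the fusion into pentamers to raise binding avidity, and human placental alkaline phosphatase as an enzymatic readout. These are followed by an AviTag for site-specific enzymatic biotinylation and a polyhistidine tag (nine residues by name, annotated as 8xHis) for purification, with a bGH polyadenylation signal ending the unit. A separate SV40/EM7-driven puromycin resistance cassette with an SV40 poly(A) signal would allow selection in mammalian cells.

The associated study mapped a human IgSF cell-surface interactome, and this construct fits that use as a soluble, high-avidity probe for detecting weak extracellular protein–protein interactions. The depositor notes that some plasmids in the set may carry an IS4-like transposase insertion upstream of the CMV promoter, but none is annotated here.
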