Features (pLannotate 1.2.2; 24 found; start..end, strand, type, name):
    119..143     -  CDS            KanR (fragment): aminoglycoside phosphotransferase; aph(3')-Ia; confers resistance to kanamycin
    254..842     +  rep_origin     ori: high-copy-number ColE1/pMB1/pBR322/pUC origin of replication
   1067..1084    +  terminator     rrnB T2 terminator (fragment): transcription terminator T2 from the E. coli rrnB gene
   1109..1128    -  CDS            lacZα (fragment): LacZα fragment of β-galactosidase; lacZ fragment
   1584..1600    +  protein_bind   lac operator: The lac repressor binds to the lac operator to inhibit transcription in E. coli. This inhibition can be relieved by adding lactose or isopropyl-β-D-thiogalactopyranoside (IPTG). lac repressor encoded by lacI
   1843..2146    +  enhancer       CMV enhancer: human cytomegalovirus immediate early enhancer
   2147..2350    +  promoter       CMV promoter: human cytomegalovirus (CMV) immediate early promoter
   2486..2529    +  intron         CMV intron (fragment): modified intron A from human cytomegalovirus
   2581..2599    +  promoter       SP6 promoter: promoter for bacteriophage SP6 RNA polymerase
   2603..2640    +  CDS            IgH signal sequence (fragment): signal sequence from the mouse immunoglobulin heavy chain variable region
   2743..3219    +  CDS            VSTM4 (fragment): VSTM4_HUMAN - Also known as C10orf72. Experimental evidence at protein level: Swiss-Prot protein existence level 1. Peptide Lv enhances L-type voltage-gated calcium channel (L- VGCC) currents in retinal photoreceptors. From Homo sapiens (Human).
   3316..3495    +  CDS            Comp (fragment): COMP_RAT - Experimental evidence at protein level: Swiss-Prot protein existence level 1. May play a role in the structural integrity of cartilage via its interaction with other extracellular matrix proteins such as the collagens and fibronectin. Can mediate the interaction of chondrocytes with the cartilage extracellular matrix through interaction with cell surface integrin receptors. Could play a role in the pathogenesis of osteoarthritis. Potent suppressor of apoptosis in both primary chondrocytes and transformed cells. Suppresses apoptosis by blocking the activation of caspase-3 and by indu
   3483..4935    +  CDS            SEAP (fragment): secreted alkaline phosphatase from human placenta The natural enzyme has a C-terminal transmembrane sequence that is replaced by a GPI anchor.
   4960..5001    +  CDS            AviTag™ (fragment): peptide tag that allows for enzymatic biotinylation
   5005..5028    +  CDS            8xHis: 8xHis affinity tag
   5174..5285    +  polyA_signal   bGH poly(A) signal: bovine growth hormone polyadenylation signal
   5286..5394    +  rep_origin     f1 ori (fragment): f1 bacteriophage origin of replication; arrow indicates direction of (+) strand synthesis
   5408..5737    +  promoter       SV40 promoter: SV40 enhancer and early promoter
   5785..5832    +  promoter       EM7 promoter: synthetic bacterial promoter&nbsp
   5851..6450    +  CDS            PuroR (fragment): puromycin N-acetyltransferase; pac from Streptomyces; confers resistance to puromycin
   6460..6585    +  CDS            ble (fragment): BLE_KLEPN - Experimental evidence at protein level: Swiss-Prot protein existence level 1. Binding protein with a strong affinity to the bleomycin family of antibiotics. Binds to CL990; an antimitotic-antibiotic compound. From Klebsiella pneumoniae.
   6580..6701    +  polyA_signal   SV40 poly(A) signal: SV40 polyadenylation signal
   6754..7614    -  CDS            AmpR: β-lactamase; bla; confers resistance to ampicillin, carbenicillin, and related antibiotics
   7617..89      -  promoter       AmpR promoter (fragment) (across the origin): bla
>Addgene plasmid #157117 | pD649-HAsp-VSTM4-COMP5AP-AviTag-9xHis | addgene full sequence | sequence record 495586 | Addgene NGS Result
TTTCAATATTATTGAAGCATTTATCAGGGTTATTGTCTCATGAGCGGATACATATTTGAATGTATTTAGA
AAAATAAACAAATAGGGGTCAGTGTTACAACCAATTAACCAATTCTGAACATTATCGCGAGCCCATTTAT
ACCTGAATATGGCTCATAACACCCCTTGCTCATGACCAAAATCCCTTAACGTGAGTTACGCGCGCGTCGT
TCCACTGAGCGTCAGACCCCGTAGAAAAGATCAAAGGATCTTCTTGAGATCCTTTTTTTCTGCGCGTAAT
CTGCTGCTTGCAAACAAAAAAACCACCGCTACCAGCGGTGGTTTGTTTGCCGGATCAAGAGCTACCAACT
CTTTTTCCGAAGGTAACTGGCTTCAGCAGAGCGCAGATACCAAATACTGTTCTTCTAGTGTAGCCGTAGT
TAGCCCACCACTTCAAGAACTCTGTAGCACCGCCTACATACCTCGCTCTGCTAATCCTGTTACCAGTGGC
TGCTGCCAGTGGCGATAAGTCGTGTCTTACCGGGTTGGACTCAAGACGATAGTTACCGGATAAGGCGCAG
CGGTCGGGCTGAACGGGGGGTTCGTGCACACAGCCCAGCTTGGAGCGAACGACCTACACCGAACTGAGAT
ACCTACAGCGTGAGCTATGAGAAAGCGCCACGCTTCCCGAAGGGAGAAAGGCGGACAGGTATCCGGTAAG
CGGCAGGGTCGGAACAGGAGAGCGCACGAGGGAGCTTCCAGGGGGAAACGCCTGGTATCTTTATAGTCCT
GTCGGGTTTCGCCACCTCTGACTTGAGCGTCGATTTTTGTGATGCTCGTCAGGGGGGCGGAGCCTATGGA
AAAACGCCAGCAACGCGGCCTTTTTACGGTTCCTGGCCTTTTGCTGGCCTTTTGCTCACATGTTCTTTCC
TGCGTTATCCCCTGATTCTGTGGATAACCGTATTACCGCCTTTGAGTGAGCTGATACCGCTCGCCGCAGC
CGAACGACCGAGCGCAGCGAGTCAGTGAGCGAGGAAGCGGAAGGCGAGAGTAGGGAACTGCCAGGCATCA
AACTAAGCAGAAGGCCCCTGACGGATGGCCTTTTTGCGTTTCTACAAACTCTTTCTGTGTTGTAAAACGA
CGGCCAGTCTTAAGCTCGGGCCCCCTGGGCGGTTCTGATAACGAGTAATCGTTAATCCGCAAATAACGTA
AAAACCCGCTTCGGCGGGTTTTTTTATGGGGGGAGTTTAGGGAAAGAGCATTTGTCAGAATATTTAAGGG
CGCCTGTCACTTTGCTTGATATATGAGAATTATTTAACCTTATAAATGAGAAAAAAGCAACGCACTTTAA
ATAAGATACGTTGCTTTTTCGATTGATGAACACCTATAATTAAACTATTCATCTATTATTTATGATTTTT
TGTATATACAATATTTCTAGTTTGTTAAAGAGAATTAAGAAAATAAATCTCGAAAATAATAAAGGGAAAA
TCAGTTTTTGATATCAAAATTATACATGTCAACGATAATACAAAATATAATACAAACTATAAGATGTTAT
CAGTATTTATTATCATTTAGAATAAATTTTGTGTCGCCCTTAATTGTGAGCGGATAACAATTACGAGCTT
CATGCACAGTGGCGTTGACTCAATATTGGCCATTAGCCATATTATTCATTGGTTATATAGCATAAATCAA
TATTGGCTATTGGCCATTGCATACGTTGTATCTATATCATAATATGTACATTTATATTGGCTCATGTCCA
ATATGACCGCCATGTTGGCATTGATTATTGACTAGTTATTAATAGTAATCAATTACGGGGTCATTAGTTC
ATAGCCCATATATGGAGTTCCGCGTTACATAACTTACGGTAAATGGCCCGCCTGGCTGACCGCCCAACGA
CCCCCGCCCATTGACGTCAATAATGACGTATGTTCCCATAGTAACGCCAATAGGGACTTTCCATTGACGT
CAATGGGTGGAGTATTTACGGTAAACTGCCCACTTGGCAGTACATCAAGTGTATCATATGCCAAGTACGC
CCCCTATTGACGTCAATGACGGTAAATGGCCCGCCTGGCATTATGCCCAGTACATGACCTTATGGGACTT
TCCTACTTGGCAGTACATCTACGTATTAGTCATCGCTATTACCATGGTGATGCGGTTTTGGCAGTACATC
AATGGGCGTGGATAGCGGTTTGACTCACGGGGATTTCCAAGTCTCCACCCCATTGACGTCAATGGGAGTT
TGTTTTGGCACCAAAATCAACGGGACTTTCCAAAATGTCGTAACAACTCCGCCCCATTGACGCAAATGGG
CGGTAGGCGTGTACGGTGGGAGGTCTATATAAGCAGAGCTCGTTTAGTGAACCGTCAGATCGCCTGGAGA
CGCCATCCACGCTGTTTTGACCTCCATAGAAGACACCGGGACCGATCCAGCCTCCGCGGCCGGGAACGGT
GCATTGGAACGCGGATTCCCCGTGCCAAGAGTGACGTAAGTACCGCCTATAGAGTCTATAGGCCCACCCC
CTTGGCTTCGTTAGAACGCGGCTACAATTAATACATAACCTTATGTATCATACACATACGATTTAGGTGA
CACTATAGAATAACATCCACTTTGCCTTTCTCTCCACAGGTGTCCACTCCCAGGTCCAACTGCACCTCGG
TTCTATCGAAAACGCGCCTGCTAGCGCCACCATGAAGACCATCATTGCCCTGAGCTACATCTTCTGCCTG
GTGTTCGCTGCGGCCGCCTTGAATGTGACAGTGTCTCCTGGACCTGTGGTGGACTACCTGGAAGGCGAAA
ATGCCACACTGCTGTGCCACGTGTCCCAGAAGAGAAGAAAGGATTCTCTGCTGGCCGTGCGGTGGTTCTT
CGCCCACAGCTTTGATAGCCAAGAGGCCCTGATGGTCAAGATGACCAAGCTGAGAGTGGTGCAGTACTAC
GGCAACTTCAGCAGAAGCGCCAAGCGGAGAAGGCTGAGACTGCTGGAAGAACAGAGAGGCGCCCTGTACA
GACTGAGCGTTCTGACACTGCAGCCTAGCGATCAGGGCCACTACGTGTGCAGAGTGCAAGAGATCAGCCG
GCACAGAAACAAGTGGACCGCCTGGTCTAATGGCAGCAGCGCCACAGAGATGAGAGTGATCAGCCTGAAG
GCCAGCGAGGAAAGCAGCTTCGAAAAGACCAAAGAAACCTGGGCCTTCTTCGAGGACCTGTATGTGTATG
GCGCGCCGGAAGATCAAGTTGATCCAAGATTGATTGATGGCAAGGGCGGATCTCTGGAGGTGCTGTTCCA
GGGACCAGGCGGAAGCGGCAATCCCGGCGGCGATCTGGCCCCCCAGATGCTGCGCGAGCTGCAGGAGACC
AATGCCGCCCTGCAGGACGTGCGCGAGCTGCTGCGCCACCGCGTGAAGGAGATCACCTTCCTGAAGAACA
CCGTGATGGAGTGCGACGCCTGCGGTATGCAGCCCTCTAGAGGCTCCGGCTCCATCATCCCAGTTGAGGA
GGAGAACCCGGACTTCTGGAACCGCGAGGCAGCCGAGGCCCTGGGTGCCGCCAAGAAGCTGCAGCCTGCA
CAGACAGCCGCCAAGAACCTCATCATCTTCCTGGGCGATGGGATGGGGGTGTCTACGGTGACAGCTGCCA
GGATCCTAAAAGGGCAGAAGAAGGACAAACTGGGGCCTGAGATACCCCTGGCCATGGACCGCTTCCCATA
TGTGGCTCTGTCCAAGACATACAATGTAGACAAACATGTGCCAGACAGTGGAGCCACAGCCACGGCCTAC
CTGTGCGGGGTCAAGGGCAACTTCCAGACCATTGGCTTGAGTGCAGCCGCCCGCTTTAACCAGTGCAACA
CGACACGCGGCAACGAGGTCATCTCCGTGATGAATCGGGCCAAGAAAGCAGGGAAGTCAGTGGGAGTGGT
AACCACCACACGAGTGCAGCACGCCTCGCCAGCCGGCACCTACGCCCACACGGTGAACCGCAACTGGTAC
TCGGACGCCGACGTGCCTGCCTCGGCCCGCCAGGAGGGGTGCCAGGACATCGCTACGCAGCTCATCTCCA
ACATGGACATTGACGTGATCCTAGGTGGAGGCCGAAAGTACATGTTTCGCATGGGAACCCCAGACCCTGA
GTACCCAGATGACTACAGCCAAGGTGGGACCAGGCTGGACGGGAAGAATCTGGTGCAGGAATGGCTGGCG
AAGCGCCAGGGTGCCCGGTATGTGTGGAACCGCACTGAGCTCATGCAGGCTTCCCTGGACCCGTCTGTGA
CCCATCTCATGGGTCTCTTTGAGCCTGGAGACATGAAATACGAGATCCACCGAGACTCCACACTGGACCC
CTCCCTGATGGAGATGACAGAGGCTGCCCTGCGCCTGCTGAGCAGGAACCCCCGCGGCTTCTTCCTCTTC
GTGGAGGGTGGTCGCATCGACCATGGTCATCATGAAAGCAGGGCTTACCGGGCACTGACTGAGACGATCA
TGTTCGACGACGCCATTGAGAGGGCGGGCCAGCTCACCAGCGAGGAGGACACGCTGAGCCTCGTCACTGC
CGACCACTCCCACGTCTTCTCCTTCGGAGGCTACCCCCTGCGAGGGAGCTCCATCTTCGGGCTGGCCCCT
GGCAAGGCCCGGGACAGGAAGGCCTACACGGTCCTCCTATACGGAAACGGTCCAGGCTATGTGCTCAAGG
ACGGCGCCCGGCCGGATGTTACCGAGAGCGAGAGCGGGAGCCCCGAGTATCGGCAGCAGTCAGCAGTGCC
CCTGGACGAAGAGACCCACGCAGGCGAGGACGTGGCGGTGTTCGCGCGCGGCCCGCAGGCGCACCTGGTT
CACGGCGTGCAGGAGCAGACCTTCATAGCGCACGTCATGGCCTTCGCCGCCTGCCTGGAGCCCTACACCG
CCTGCGACCTGGCGCCCCCCGCCGGCACCACCGACGCCGCGCACCCGGGTGGCGGAGGACTGAACGACAT
CTTCGAGGCTCAGAAAATCGAATGGCACGAACATCACCATCACCATCACCATCACCATTAAGGCCGGCCT
GTAGTCACTGGCACAACGCGTTACCCGGTAAGCCAATCGGGTATACACGGTCGTCATACTGCAGACAGGG
TTCTTCTACTTTGCAAGATAGTCTTGAGTAGTAAAATAAATAGATAGAGAAAATCAGCCTCGACTGTGCC
TTCTAGTTGCCAGCCATCTGTTGTTTGCCCCTCCCCCGTGCCTTCCTTGACCCTGGAAGGTGCCACTCCC
ACTGTCCTTTCCTAATAAAATGAGGAAATTGCATCACAACACTCAACCCTATCTCGGTCTATTCTTTTGA
TTTATAAGGGATTTTGCCGATTTCGGCCTATTGGTTAAAAAATGAGCTGATTTAACAAAAATTTAACGCG
AATTAATTCTGTGGAATGTGTGTCAGTTAGGGTGTGGAAAGTCCCCAGGCTCCCCAGCAGGCAGAAGTAT
GCAAAGCATGCATCTCAATTAGTCAGCAACCAGGTGTGGAAAGTCCCCAGGCTCCCCAGCAGGCAGAAGT
ATGCAAAGCATGCATCTCAATTAGTCAGCAACCATAGTCCCGCCCCTAACTCCGCCCATCCCGCCCCTAA
CTCCGCCCAGTTCCGCCCATTCTCCGCCCCATGGCTGACTAATTTTTTTTATTTATGCAGAGGCCGAGGC
CGCCTCTGCCTCTGAGCTATTCCAGAAGTAGTGAGGAGGCTTTTTTGGAGGCCTAGGCTTTTGCAAAAAG
CTCCCGGGAGCTTGTATATCCATTTTCGGATCTGATCAGCACGTGTTGACAATTAATCATCGGCATAGTA
TATCGGCATAGTATAATACGACAAGGTGAGGAACTAAACCATGACCGAGTACAAGCCCACGGTGCGCCTC
GCCACCCGCGACGACGTCCCCAGGGCCGTACGCACCCTCGCCGCCGCGTTCGCCGACTACCCCGCCACGC
GCCACACCGTCGATCCGGACCGCCACATCGAGCGGGTCACCGAGCTGCAAGAACTCTTCCTCACGCGCGT
CGGGCTCGACATCGGCAAGGTGTGGGTCGCGGACGACGGCGCCGCGGTGGCGGTCTGGACCACGCCGGAG
AGCGTCGAAGCGGGGGCGGTGTTCGCCGAGATCGGCCCGCGCATGGCCGAGTTGAGCGGTTCCCGGCTGG
CCGCGCAGCAACAGATGGAAGGCCTCCTGGCGCCGCACCGGCCCAAGGAGCCCGCGTGGTTCCTGGCCAC
CGTCGGCGTCTCGCCCGACCACCAGGGCAAGGGTCTGGGCAGCGCCGTCGTGCTCCCCGGAGTGGAGGCG
GCCGAGCGCGCCGGGGTGCCCGCCTTCCTGGAGACATCCGCGCCCCGCAACCTCCCCTTCTACGAGCGGC
TCGGCTTCACCGTCACCGCCGACGTCGAGGTGCCCGAAGGACCGCGCACCTGGTGCATGACCCGCAAGCC
CGGTGCCTGACACGTGCTACGAGATTTCGATTCCACCGCCGCCTTCTATGAAAGGTTGGGCTTCGGAATC
GTTTTCCGGGACGCCGGCTGGATGATCCTCCAGCGCGGGGATCTCATGCTGGAGTTCTTCGCCCACCCCA
ACTTGTTTATTGCAGCTTATAATGGTTACAAATAAAGCAATAGCATCACAAATTTCACAAATAAAGCATT
TTTTTCACTGCATTCTAGTTGTGGTTTGTCCAAACTCATCAATGTATCTTATCATGTCTGTATACCGTCG
ACCTCTAGCTAGAGCTTGGCGTAATCATGGTCATTACCAATGCTTAATCAGTGAGGCACCTATCTCAGCG
ATCTGTCTATTTCGTTCATCCATAGTTGCCTGACTCCCCGTCGTGTAGATAACTACGATACGGGAGGGCT
TACCATCTGGCCCCAGCGCTGCGATGATACCGCGAGAACCACGCTCACCGGCTCCGGATTTATCAGCAAT
AAACCAGCCAGCCGGAAGGGCCGAGCGCAGAAGTGGTCCTGCAACTTTATCCGCCTCCATCCAGTCTATT
AATTGTTGCCGGGAAGCTAGAGTAAGTAGTTCGCCAGTTAATAGTTTGCGCAACGTTGTTGCCATCGCTA
CAGGCATCGTGGTGTCACGCTCGTCGTTTGGTATGGCTTCATTCAGCTCCGGTTCCCAACGATCAAGGCG
AGTTACATGATCCCCCATGTTGTGCAAAAAAGCGGTTAGCTCCTTCGGTCCTCCGATCGTTGTCAGAAGT
AAGTTGGCCGCAGTGTTATCACTCATGGTTATGGCAGCACTGCATAATTCTCTTACTGTCATGCCATCCG
TAAGATGCTTTTCTGTGACTGGTGAGTACTCAACCAAGTCATTCTGAGAATAGTGTATGCGGCGACCGAG
TTGCTCTTGCCCGGCGTCAATACGGGATAATACCGCGCCACATAGCAGAACTTTAAAAGTGCTCATCATT
GGAAAACGTTCTTCGGGGCGAAAACTCTCAAGGATCTTACCGCTGTTGAGATCCAGTTCGATGTAACCCA
CTCGTGCACCCAACTGATCTTCAGCATCTTTTACTTTCACCAGCGTTTCTGGGTGAGCAAAAACAGGAAG
GCAAAATGCCGCAAAAAAGGGAATAAGGGCGACACGGAAATGTTGAATACTCATATTCTTCCTT
