>Addgene plasmid #157117 | pD649-HAsp-VSTM4-COMP5AP-AviTag-9xHis | depositor partial sequence | sequence record 303344 | insert (extracellular domain)
TTGAATGTGACAGTGTCTCCTGGACCTGTGGTGGACTACCTGGAAGGCGAAAATGCCACACTGCTGTGCC
ACGTGTCCCAGAAGAGAAGAAAGGATTCTCTGCTGGCCGTGCGGTGGTTCTTCGCCCACAGCTTTGATAG
CCAAGAGGCCCTGATGGTCAAGATGACCAAGCTGAGAGTGGTGCAGTACTACGGCAACTTCAGCAGAAGC
GCCAAGCGGAGAAGGCTGAGACTGCTGGAAGAACAGAGAGGCGCCCTGTACAGACTGAGCGTTCTGACAC
TGCAGCCTAGCGATCAGGGCCACTACGTGTGCAGAGTGCAAGAGATCAGCCGGCACAGAAACAAGTGGAC
CGCCTGGTCTAATGGCAGCAGCGCCACAGAGATGAGAGTGATCAGCCTGAAGGCCAGCGAGGAAAGCAGC
TTCGAAAAGACCAAAGAAACCTGGGCCTTCTTCGAGGACCTGTATGTGTAT
